Addgene plasmid #133750: PWPXLD-EGFR-P667A
Purpose: EGFR with mutation at proline 667 converted to alanine and tagged with HA cloned into PWPXLD plasmid
Depositing lab: Chay Kuo. Depositing organization: Duke University. Publication: EGFR Signaling Termination via Numb Trafficking in Ependymal Progenitors Controls Postnatal Neurogenic Niche Differentiation. Abdi K, Neves G, Pyun J, Kiziltug E, Ahrens A, Kuo CT. Cell Rep. 2019 Aug 20;28(8):2012-2022.e4. doi: 10.1016/j.celrep.2019.07.056. PubMed 31433979.
Backbone
  Vector backbone: PWPXLD
  Backbone size w/o insert (bp): 10455
  Total vector size (bp): 14088
  Vector type: Mammalian Expression, Lentiviral
Growth in bacteria
  Bacterial resistance: Ampicillin, 100 μg/mL
  Growth temperature: 37°C
  Growth strain: NEB Stable
  Copy number: Unknown
Gene/Insert
  Gene/Insert name: Mutant P667A EGFR-HA
  Species: H. sapiens (human)
  Insert size (bp): 3633
  Mutation: proline 667 converted to alanine (Please see depositor comments below)
  GenBank ID: NM_005228
  Entrez Gene: EGFR (a.k.a. ERBB, ERBB1, ERRP, HER1, NISBD2, NNCIS, PIG61, mENA)
  Promoter: EF1-alpha
  Tag / fusion protein: HA tag (C terminal on insert)
  Cloning method: Restriction Enzyme; 5′ cloning site MLU1 (unknown if destroyed); 3′ cloning site SPE1 (unknown if destroyed)
  Sequencing primers: 5′ CAAGCCTCAGACAGTGGTTC; 3′ GCGTAAAAGGAGCAACATAG
Terms and licenses: Academic/Nonprofit Terms; Industry Terms: Not Available to Industry
Depositor comments: The mutation in this human EGFR cDNA corresponds to the conversion of proline 667 to alanine described in Cheng He et al., JBC, 2002. In this larger isoform of human EGFR the proline is located at 691. The site of the mutation is 685-RELVEP-691.
How to cite: PWPXLD-EGFR-P667A was a gift from Chay Kuo (Addgene plasmid # 133750 ; http://n2t.net/addgene:133750 ; RRID:Addgene_133750)
