[The description below was written by a language model from this plasmid's Addgene catalogue record and pLannotate feature annotations shown in this document.]
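Description:
PWPXLD-EGFR-P667A is an HIV-1-based lentiviral transfer plasmid for mammalian expression, built on the PWPXLD backbone and carrying a human EGFR cDNA with a proline-to-alanine substitution and a C-terminal HA tag. The depositor notes that the mutation is called P667A after an earlier numbering scheme. In the longer EGFR isoform used here the altered residue sits at position 691. The insert was placed between MluI and SpeI sites downstream of the constitutive EF-1α promoter. The feature table shows the EGFR precursor coding sequence followed by a short multiple-cloning-site remnant and a fragment matching an HA epitope, consistent with the C-terminal tag.

The annotated viral elements are a truncated 5' LTR, the Ψ packaging signal with a gag fragment, the RRE for Rev-dependent export of the genomic RNA, a cPPT/CTS between promoter and insert, a WPRE after the coding sequence to enhance transcript expression, and a self-inactivating ΔU3 3' LTR. These allow the EF-1α–EGFR-HA cassette to be packaged into particles when helper functions are supplied in trans, then integrated into target cells with the viral promoter disabled. No fluorescent reporter or mammalian drug-selection marker is evident within the LTR-flanked region. Outside it, the backbone holds an SV40 promoter with fragments of gpt, SV40 small t intron and poly(A) sequences, apparently vestigial. Propagation in E. coli relies on a ColE1/pUC-type origin and ampicillin resistance.

The sequenced record is 13,456 nt, somewhat shorter than the 14,088 bp catalogue total. The associated publication concerns termination of EGFR signalling through Numb-dependent trafficking in ependymal progenitors, which suggests the mutant was used to study EGFR trafficking, though the record does not state its specific role.
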