Features (pLannotate 1.2.2; 32 found; start..end, strand, type, name):
    141..241     +  CDS            Rev (fragment): human immunodeficiency virus 1 (HIV-1) Rev protein; rev; enhances nuclear export of unspliced and incompletely spliced viral mRNAs
    303..369     +  CDS            small t antigen (fragment): SV40 (simian virus 40) small t antigen
    376..1554    +  promoter       EF-1α promoter: strong constitutive promoter for human elongation factor EF-1α
   1602..1719    +  misc_feature   cPPT/CTS: central polypurine tract and central termination sequence of HIV-1
   1780..5409    +  CDS            EGFR (sequence partly withheld): precursor of human epidermal growth factor receptor
   5412..5432    +  misc_feature   MCS (fragment): multiple cloning site
   5488..5515    +  CDS            3xHA (fragment): three tandem HA epitope tags
   5573..6161    +  misc_feature   WPRE: woodchuck hepatitis virus posttranscriptional regulatory element
   6229..6248    +  misc_feature   cPPT/CTS (fragment): central polypurine tract and central termination sequence of HIV-1
   6250..6483    +  LTR            3' LTR (ΔU3): self-inactivating 3' long terminal repeat (LTR) from HIV-1
   6508..6526    -  promoter       SP6 promoter: promoter for bacteriophage SP6 RNA polymerase
   6754..7033    +  CDS            TcR (fragment): tetracycline efflux protein; tet; confers resistance to tetracycline
   7034..7082    -  misc_feature   bom (fragment): basis of mobility region from pBR322
   7184..7219    -  CDS            rop (fragment): Rop protein, which maintains plasmids at low copy number; rop
   7314..7418    +  promoter       AmpR promoter: bla
   7419..8279    +  CDS            AmpR: β-lactamase; bla; confers resistance to ampicillin, carbenicillin, and related antibiotics
   8450..9038    +  rep_origin     ori: high-copy-number ColE1/pMB1/pBR322/pUC origin of replication
   9221..9277    +  CDS            lacI (fragment): lac repressor; lacI; The lac repressor binds to the lac operator to inhibit transcription in E. coli. This inhibition can be relieved by adding lactose or isopropyl-β-D-thiogalactopyranoside (IPTG).
   9284..9613    +  promoter       SV40 promoter: SV40 enhancer and early promoter
   9813..9932    +  CDS            gpt (fragment): XGPT_ECOLI - Also known as gpp, gxu. Experimental evidence at protein level: Swiss-Prot protein existence level 1. Purine salvage pathway enzyme that catalyzes the transfer of the ribosyl-5-phosphate group from 5-phospho-alpha-D-ribose 1- diphosphate (PRPP) to the N9 position of the 6-oxopurines guanine and xanthine to form the corresponding ribonucleotides GMP (guanosine 5'- monophosphate) and XMP (xanthosine 5'-monophosphate), with the release of PPi. To a lesser extent, also acts on hypoxanthine (PubMed:9100006, PubMed:3886014). Does not ribophosphorylate adenine (PubMed:3886014). From Esch
   9932..10267   +  CDS            gpt (fragment): XGPT_ECOLI - Also known as gpp, gxu. Experimental evidence at protein level: Swiss-Prot protein existence level 1. Purine salvage pathway enzyme that catalyzes the transfer of the ribosyl-5-phosphate group from 5-phospho-alpha-D-ribose 1- diphosphate (PRPP) to the N9 position of the 6-oxopurines guanine and xanthine to form the corresponding ribonucleotides GMP (guanosine 5'- monophosphate) and XMP (xanthosine 5'-monophosphate), with the release of PPi. To a lesser extent, also acts on hypoxanthine (PubMed:9100006, PubMed:3886014). Does not ribophosphorylate adenine (PubMed:3886014). From Esch
  10362..10667   +  CDS            frsA (fragment): FRSA_ECOLI - Also known as yafA. Experimental evidence at protein level: Swiss-Prot protein existence level 1. Catalyzes the hydrolysis of esters (PubMed:15808744). Displays esterase activity toward pNP-butyrate (PubMed:15808744). May stimulate mixed-acid fermentation by acting as a fermentation/respiration switch that down-regulates respiration and up- regulates fermentation rates (PubMed:15169777). From Escherichia coli (strain K12).
  10671..10745   +  CDS            small t antigen (fragment): SV40 (simian virus 40) small t antigen
  10747..10812   +  intron         small t intron: SV40 (simian virus 40) small t antigen intron
  10942..10962   +  CDS            SV40 NLS: nuclear localization signal of SV40 (simian virus 40) large T antigen
  11281..11364   +  CDS            large T antigen (fragment): large T antigen from SV40 (simian virus 40)
  11387..11521   +  polyA_signal   SV40 poly(A) signal: SV40 polyadenylation signal
  11688..12017   +  CDS            nef (fragment): NEF_HV1BR - Experimental evidence at protein level: Swiss-Prot protein existence level 1. Extracellular Nef protein targets CD4(+) T-lymphocytes for apoptosis by interacting with CXCR4 surface receptors (PubMed:14990729). From Human immunodeficiency virus type 1 group M subtype B (isolate BRU/LAI) (HIV-1).
  12065..12322   +  LTR            5' LTR (truncated): truncated 5' long terminal repeat (LTR) from HIV-1
  12369..12494   +  misc_feature   HIV-1 Ψ: packaging signal of human immunodeficiency virus type 1
  12478..12841   +  CDS            HIV-1 gag (fragment): gag protein from human immunodeficiency virus 1; gag
  12987..13220   +  misc_feature   RRE: The Rev response element (RRE) of HIV-1 allows for Rev-dependent mRNA export from the nucleus to the cytoplasm.
>Addgene plasmid #133750 | PWPXLD-EGFR-P667A | addgene full sequence | sequence record 264885 | Addgene NGS Result
GGTTTAACATAACAAATTGGCTGTGGTATATAAAATTATTCATAATGATAGTAGGAGGCTTGGTAGGTTT
AAGAATAGTTTTTGCTGTACTTTCTATAGTGAATAGAGTTAGGCAGGGATATTCACCATTATCGTTTCAG
ACCCACCTCCCAACCCCGAGGGGACCCGACAGGCCCGAAGGAATAGAAGAAGAAGGTGGAGAGAGAGACA
GAGACAGATCCATTCGATTAGTGAACGGATCTCGACGGTATCGATCACGAGACTAGCCTCGACCATCGAT
GTCGACGATAAGCTTTGCAAAGATGGATAAAGTTTTAAACAGAGAGGAATCTTTGCAGCTAATGGACCTT
CTAGGTCTTGAAAGGAGTGGGAATTGGCTCCGGTGCCCGTCAGTGGGCAGAGCGCACATCGCCCACAGTC
CCCGAGAAGTTGGGGGGAGGGGTCGGCAATTGAACCGGTGCCTAGAGAAGGTGGCGCGGGGTAAACTGGG
AAAGTGATGTCGTGTACTGGCTCCGCCTTTTTCCCGAGGGTGGGGGAGAACCGTATATAAGTGCAGTAGT
CGCCGTGAACGTTCTTTTTCGCAACGGGTTTGCCGCCAGAACACAGGTAAGTGCCGTGTGTGGTTCCCGC
GGGCCTGGCCTCTTTACGGGTTATGGCCCTTGCGTGCCTTGAATTACTTCCACCTGGCTGCAGTACGTGA
TTCTTGATCCCGAGCTTCGGGTTGGAAGTGGGTGGGAGAGTTCGAGGCCTTGCGCTTAAGGAGCCCCTTC
GCCTCGTGCTTGAGTTGAGGCCTGGCCTGGGCGCTGGGGCCGCCGCGTGCGAATCTGGTGGCACCTTCGC
GCCTGTCTCGCTGCTTTCGATAAGTCTCTAGCCATTTAAAATTTTTGATGACCTGCTGCGACGCTTTTTT
TCTGGCAAGATAGTCTTGTAAATGCGGGCCAAGATCTGCACACTGGTATTTCGGTTTTTGGGGCCGCGGG
CGGCGACGGGGCCCGTGCGTCCCAGCGCACATGTTCGGCGAGGCGGGGCCTGCGAGCGCGGCCACCGAGA
ATCGGACGGGGGTAGTCTCAAGCTGGCCGGCCTGCTCTGGTGCCTGGCCTCGCGCCGCCGTGTATCGCCC
CGCCCTGGGCGGCAAGGCTGGCCCGGTCGGCACCAGTTGCGTGAGCGGAAAGATGGCCGCTTCCCGGCCC
TGCTGCAGGGAGCTCAAAATGGAGGACGCGGCGCTCGGGAGAGCGGGCGGGTGAGTCACCCACACAAAGG
AAAAGGGCCTTTCCGTCCTCAGCCGTCGCTTCATGTGACTCCACGGAGTACCGGGCGCCGTCCAGGCACC
TCGATTAGTTCTCGAGCTTTTGGAGTACGTCGTCTTTAGGTTGGGGGGAGGGGTTTTATGCGATGGAGTT
TCCCCACACTGAGTGGGTGGAGACTGAAGTTAGGCCAGCTTGGCACTTGATGTAATTCTCCTTGGAATTT
GCCCTTTTTGAGTTTGGATCTTGGTTCATTCTCAAGCCTCAGACAGTGGTTCAAAGTTTTTTTCTTCCAT
TTCAGGTGTCGTGAGGAATTTCGACATTTAAATTTAATTAATCTCGACGGTATCGGTTAACTTTTAAAAG
AAAAGGGGGGATTGGGGGGTACAGTGCAGGGGAAAGAATAGTAGACATAATAGCAACAGACATACAAACT
AAAGAATTACAAAAACAAATTACAAAAATTCAAAATTTTATCGATCACGAGACTAGCCTCGAGGTTTAAA
CTACGGGATCCAGGCCTAAGCTTACGCGTATGCGACCCTCCGGGACGGCCGGGGCAGCGCTCCTGGCGCT
GCTGGCTGCGCTCTGCCCGGCGAGTCGGGCTCTGGAGGAAAAGAAAGTTTGCCAAGGCACGAGTAACAAG
CTCACGCAGTTGGGCACTTTTGAAGATCATTTTCTCAGCCTCCAGAGGATGTTCAATAACTGTGAGGTGG
TCCTTGGGAATTTGGAAATTACCTATGTGCAGAGGAATTATGATCTTTCCTTCTTAAAGACCATCCAGGA
GGTGGCTGGTTATGTCCTCATTGCCCTCAACACAGTGGAGCGAATTCCTTTGGAAAACCTGCAGATCATC
AGAGGAAATATGTACTACGAAAATTCCTATGCCTTAGCAGTCTTATCTAACTATGATGCAAATAAAACCG
GACTGAAGGAGCTGCCCATGAGAAATTTACAGGAAATCCTGCATGGCGCCGTGCGGTTCAGCAACAACCC
TGCCCTGTGCAACGTGGAGAGCATCCAGTGGCGGGACATAGTCAGCAGTGACTTTCTCAGCAACATGTCG
ATGGACTTCCAGAACCACCTGGGCAGCTGCCAAAAGTGTGATCCAAGCTGTCCCAATGGGAGCTGCTGGG
GTGCAGGAGAGGAGAACTGCCAGAAACTGACCAAAATCATCTGTGCCCAGCAGTGCTCCGGGCGCTGCCG
TGGCAAGTCCCCCAGTGACTGCTGCCACAACCAGTGTGCTGCAGGCTGCACAGGCCCCCGGGAGAGCGAC
TGCCTGGTCTGCCGCAAATTCCGAGACGAAGCCACGTGCAAGGACACCTGCCCCCCACTCATGCTCTACA
ACCCCACCACGTACCAGATGGATGTGAACCCCGAGGGCAAATACAGCTTTGGTGCCACCTGCGTGAAGAA
GTGTCCCCGTAATTATGTGGTGACAGATCACGGCTCGTGCGTCCGAGCCTGTGGGGCCGACAGCTATGAG
ATGGAGGAAGACGGCGTCCGCAAGTGTAAGAAGTGCGAAGGGCCTTGCCGCAAAGTGTGTAACGGAATAG
GTATTGGTGAATTTAAAGACTCACTCTCCATAAATGCTACGAATATTAAACACTTCAAAAACTGCACCTC
CATCAGTGGCGATCTCCACATCCTGCCGGTGGCATTTAGGGGTGACTCCTTCACACATACTCCTCCTCTG
GATCCACAGGAACTGGATATTCTGAAAACCGTAAAGGAAATCACAGGGTTTTTGCTGATTCAGGCTTGGC
CTGAAAACAGGACGGACCTCCATGCCTTTGAGAACCTAGAAATCATACGCGGCAGGACCAAGCAACATGG
TCAGTTTTCTCTTGCAGTCGTCAGCCTGAACATAACATCCTTGGGATTACGCTCCCTCAAGGAGATAAGT
GATGGAGATGTGATAATTTCAGGAAACAAAAATTTGTGCTATGCAAATACAATAAACTGGAAAAAACTGT
TTGGGACCTCCGGTCAGAAAACCAAAATTATAAGCAACAGAGGTGAAAACAGCTGCAAGGCCACAGGCCA
GGTCTGCCATGCCTTGTGCTCCCCCGAGGGCTGCTGGGGCCCGGAGCCCAGGGACTGCGTCTCTTGCCGG
AATGTCAGCCGAGGCAGGGAATGCGTGGACAAGTGCAACCTTCTGGAGGGTGAGCCAAGGGAGTTTGTGG
AGAACTCTGAGTGCATACAGTGCCACCCAGAGTGCCTGCCTCAGGCCATGAACATCACCTGCACAGGACG
GGGACCAGACAACTGTATCCAGTGTGCCCACTACATTGACGGCCCCCACTGCGTCAAGACCTGCCCGGCA
GGAGTCATGGGAGAAAACAACACCCTGGTCTGGAAGTACGCAGACGCCGGCCATGTGTGCCACCTGTGCC
ATCCAAACTGCACCTACGGATGCACTGGGCCAGGTCTTGAAGGCTGTCCAACGAATGGGCCTAAGATCCC
GTCCATCGCCACTGGGATGGTGGGGGCCCTCCTCTTGCTGCTGGTGGTGGCCCTGGGGATCGGCCTCTTC
ATGCGAAGGCGCCACATCGTTCGGAAGCGCACGCTGCGGAGGCTGCTGCAGGAGAGGGAGCTTGTGGAGG
CTCTTACACCCAGT
[981 nt withheld, positions 3865-4845]
TTCTTCAGCAGCCCCTCCACGTCACGGACTCCCCTCCTGAGCTCTCTGAGTGCAACCAGCAACAATTCCA
CCGTGGCTTGCATTGATAGAAATGGGCTGCAAAGCTGTCCCATCAAGGAAGACAGCTTCTTGCAGCGATA
CAGCTCAGACCCCACAGGCGCCTTGACTGAGGACAGCATAGACGACACCTTCCTCCCAGTGCCTGAATAC
ATAAACCAGTCCGTTCCCAAAAGGCCCGCTGGCTCTGTGCAGAATCCTGTCTATCACAATCAGCCTCTGA
ACCCCGCGCCCAGCAGAGACCCACACTACCAGGACCCCCACAGCACTGCAGTGGGCAACCCCGAGTATCT
CAACACTGTCCAGCCCACCTGTGTCAACAGCACATTCGACAGCCCTGCCCACTGGGCCCAGAAAGGCAGC
CACCAAATTAGCCTGGACAACCCTGACTACCAGCAGGACTTCTTTCCCAAGGAAGCCAAGCCAAATGGCA
TCTTTAAGGGCTCCACAGCTGAAAATGCAGAATACCTAAGGGTCGCGCCACAAAGCAGTGAATTTATTGG
AGCAGAGGTACCGCGGGCCCGGGATCCTTACCCATACGATGTTCCAGATTACGCTTACCCATACGATGTT
CCAGATTACGCTTACCCATACGATGTTCCAGATTACGCTTGAGCGGCCGCGACTCTAGATCATAATCAGC
CATACCACATTTGACTAGTCATATGATAATCAACCTCTGGATTACAAAATTTGTGAAAGATTGACTGGTA
TTCTTAACTATGTTGCTCCTTTTACGCTATGTGGATACGCTGCTTTAATGCCTTTGTATCATGCTATTGC
TTCCCGTATGGCTTTCATTTTCTCCTCCTTGTATAAATCCTGGTTGCTGTCTCTTTATGAGGAGTTGTGG
CCCGTTGTCAGGCAACGTGGCGTGGTGTGCACTGTGTTTGCTGACGCAACCCCCACTGGTTGGGGCATTG
CCACCACCTGTCAGCTCCTTTCCGGGACTTTCGCTTTCCCCCTCCCTATTGCCACGGCGGAACTCATCGC
CGCCTGCCTTGCCCGCTGCTGGACAGGGGCTCGGCTGTTGGGCACTGACAATTCCGTGGTGTTGTCGGGG
AAGCTGACGTCCTTTCCATGGCTGCTCGCCTGTGTTGCCACCTGGATTCTGCGCGGGACGTCCTTCTGCT
ACGTCCCTTCGGCCCTCAATCCAGCGGACCTTCCTTCCCGCGGCCTGCTGCCGGCTCTGCGGCCTCTTCC
GCGTCTTCGCCTTCGCCCTCAGACGAGTCGGATCTCCCTTTGGGCCGCCTCCCCGCATCGGTACGTATGG
CCAGGTACCTTTAAGACCAATGACTTACAAGGCAGCTGTAGATCTTAGCCACTTTTTAAAAGAAAAGGGG
GGACTGGAAGGGCTAATTCACTCCCAACGAAGACAAGATCTGCTTTTTGCTTGTACTGGGTCTCTCTGGT
TAGACCAGATCTGAGCCTGGGAGCTCTCTGGCTAACTAGGGAACCCACTGCTTAAGCCTCAATAAAGCTT
GCCTTGAGTGCTTCAAGTAGTGTGTGCCCGTCTGTTGTGTGACTCTGGTAACTAGAGATCCCTCAGACCC
TTTTAGTCAGTGTGGAAAATCTCTAGCAGCATCTAGAATTAATTCCGTGTATTCTATAGTGTCACCTAAA
TCGTATGTGTATGATACATAAGGTTATGTATTAATTGTAGCCGCGTTCTAACGACAATATGTACAAGCCT
AATTGTGTAGCATCTGGCTTACTGAAGCAGACCCTATCATCTCTCTCGTAAACTGCCGTCAGAGTCGGTT
TGGTTGGACGAACCTTCTGAGTTTCTGGTAACGCCGTCCCGCACCCGGAAATGGTCAGCGAACCAATCAG
CAGGGTCATCGCTAGCCAGATCCTCTACGCCGGACGCATCGTGGCCGGCATCACCGGCGCCACAGGTGCG
GTTGCTGGCGCCTATATCGCCGACATCACCGATGGGGAAGATCGGGCTCGCCACTTCGGGCTCATGAGCG
CTTGTTTCGGCGTGGGTATGGTGGCAGGCCCCGTGGCCGGGGGACTGTTGGGCGCCATCTCCTTGCATGC
ACCATTCCTTGCGGCGGCGGTGCTCAACGGCCTCAACCTACTACTGGGCTGCTTCCTAATGCAGGAGTCG
CATAAGGGAGAGCGTCGAATGGTGCACTCTCAGTACAATCTGCTCTGATGCCGCATAGTTAAGCCAGCCC
CGACACCCGCCAACACCCGCTGACGCGCCCTGACGGGCTTGTCTGCTCCCGGCATCCGCTTACAGACAAG
CTGTGACCGTCTCCGGGAGCTGCATGTGTCAGAGGTTTTCACCGTCATCACCGAAACGCGCGAGACGAAA
GGGCCTCGTGATACGCCTATTTTTATAGGTTAATGTCATGATAATAATGGTTTCTTAGACGTCAGGTGGC
ACTTTTCGGGGAAATGTGCGCGGAACCCCTATTTGTTTATTTTTCTAAATACATTCAAATATGTATCCGC
TCATGAGACAATAACCCTGATAAATGCTTCAATAATATTGAAAAAGGAAGAGTATGAGTATTCAACATTT
CCGTGTCGCCCTTATTCCCTTTTTTGCGGCATTTTGCCTTCCTGTTTTTGCTCACCCAGAAACGCTGGTG
AAAGTAAAAGATGCTGAAGATCAGTTGGGTGCACGAGTGGGTTACATCGAACTGGATCTCAACAGCGGTA
AGATCCTTGAGAGTTTTCGCCCCGAAGAACGTTTTCCAATGATGAGCACTTTTAAAGTTCTGCTATGTGG
CGCGGTATTATCCCGTATTGACGCCGGGCAAGAGCAACTCGGTCGCCGCATACACTATTCTCAGAATGAC
TTGGTTGAGTACTCACCAGTCACAGAAAAGCATCTTACGGATGGCATGACAGTAAGAGAATTATGCAGTG
CTGCCATAACCATGAGTGATAACACTGCGGCCAACTTACTTCTGACAACGATCGGAGGACCGAAGGAGCT
AACCGCTTTTTTGCACAACATGGGGGATCATGTAACTCGCCTTGATCGTTGGGAACCGGAGCTGAATGAA
GCCATACCAAACGACGAGCGTGACACCACGATGCCTGTAGCAATGGCAACAACGTTGCGCAAACTATTAA
CTGGCGAACTACTTACTCTAGCTTCCCGGCAACAATTAATAGACTGGATGGAGGCGGATAAAGTTGCAGG
ACCACTTCTGCGCTCGGCCCTTCCGGCTGGCTGGTTTATTGCTGATAAATCTGGAGCCGGTGAGCGTGGG
TCTCGCGGTATCATTGCAGCACTGGGGCCAGATGGTAAGCCCTCCCGTATCGTAGTTATCTACACGACGG
GGAGTCAGGCAACTATGGATGAACGAAATAGACAGATCGCTGAGATAGGTGCCTCACTGATTAAGCATTG
GTAACTGTCAGACCAAGTTTACTCATATATACTTTAGATTGATTTAAAACTTCATTTTTAATTTAAAAGG
ATCTAGGTGAAGATCCTTTTTGATAATCTCATGACCAAAATCCCTTAACGTGAGTTTTCGTTCCACTGAG
CGTCAGACCCCGTAGAAAAGATCAAAGGATCTTCTTGAGATCCTTTTTTTCTGCGCGTAATCTGCTGCTT
GCAAACAAAAAAACCACCGCTACCAGCGGTGGTTTGTTTGCCGGATCAAGAGCTACCAACTCTTTTTCCG
AAGGTAACTGGCTTCAGCAGAGCGCAGATACCAAATACTGTTCTTCTAGTGTAGCCGTAGTTAGGCCACC
ACTTCAAGAACTCTGTAGCACCGCCTACATACCTCGCTCTGCTAATCCTGTTACCAGTGGCTGCTGCCAG
TGGCGATAAGTCGTGTCTTACCGGGTTGGACTCAAGACGATAGTTACCGGATAAGGCGCAGCGGTCGGGC
TGAACGGGGGGTTCGTGCACACAGCCCAGCTTGGAGCGAACGACCTACACCGAACTGAGATACCTACAGC
GTGAGCTATGAGAAAGCGCCACGCTTCCCGAAGGGAGAAAGGCGGACAGGTATCCGGTAAGCGGCAGGGT
CGGAACAGGAGAGCGCACGAGGGAGCTTCCAGGGGGAAACGCCTGGTATCTTTATAGTCCTGTCGGGTTT
CGCCACCTCTGACTTGAGCGTCGATTTTTGTGATGCTCGTCAGGGGGGCGGAGCCTATGGAAAAACGCCA
GCAACGCGGCCTTTTTACGGTTCCTGGCCTTTTGCTGGCCTTTTGCTCACATGTTCTTTCCTGCGTTATC
CCCTGATTCTGTGGATAACCGTATTACCGCCTTTGAGTGAGCTGATACCGCTCGCCGCAGCCGAACGACC
GAGCGCAGCGAGTCAGTGAGCGAGGAAGCGGAAGAGCGCCCAATACGCAAACCGCCTCTCCCCGCGCGTT
GGCCGATTCATTAATGCAGCTGTGGAATGTGTGTCAGTTAGGGTGTGGAAAGTCCCCAGGCTCCCCAGCA
GGCAGAAGTATGCAAAGCATGCATCTCAATTAGTCAGCAACCAGGTGTGGAAAGTCCCCAGGCTCCCCAG
CAGGCAGAAGTATGCAAAGCATGCATCTCAATTAGTCAGCAACCATAGTCCCGCCCCTAACTCCGCCCAT
CCCGCCCCTAACTCCGCCCAGTTCCGCCCATTCTCCGCCCCATGGCTGACTAATTTTTTTTATTTATGCA
GAGGCCGAGGCCGCCTCGGCCTCTGAGCTATTCCAGAAGTAGTGAGGAGGCTTTTTTGGAGGCCTAGGCT
TTTGCAAAAAGCTTGGACACAAGACAGGCTTGCGAGATATGTTTGAGAATACCACTTTATCCCGCGTCAG
GGAGAGGCAGTGCGTAAAAAGACGCGGACTCATGTGAAATACTGGTTTTTAGTGCGCCAGATCTCTATAA
TCTCGCGCAACCTATTTTCCCCTCGAACACTTTTTAAGCCGTAGATAAACAGGCTGGGACACTTCACATG
AGCGAAAAATACATCGTCACCTGGGACATGTTGCAGATCCATGCACGTAAACTCGCAAGCCGACTGATGC
CTTCTGAACAATGGAAAGGCATTATTGCCGTAAGCCGTGGCGGTCTGTACCGGGTGCGTTACTGGCGCGT
GAACTGGGTATTCGTCATGTCGATACCGTTTGTATTTCCAGCTACGATCACGACAACCAGCGCGAGCTTA
AAGTGCTGAAACGCGCAGAAGGCGATGGCGAAGGCTTCATCGTTATTGATGACCTGGTGGATACCGGTGG
TACTGCGGTTGCGATTCGTGAAATGTATCCAAAAGCGCACTTTGTCACCATCTTCGCAAAACCGGCTGGT
CGTCCGCTGGTTGATGACTATGTTGTTGATATCCCGCAAGATACCTGGATTGAACAGCCGTGGGATATGG
GCGTCGTATTCGTCCCGCCAATCTCCGGTCGCTAATCTTTTCAACGCCTGGCACTGCCGGGCGTTGTTCT
TTTTAACTTCAGGCGGGTTACAATAGTTTCCAGTAAGTATTCTGGAGGCTGCATCCATGACACAGGCAAA
CCTGAGCGAAACCCTGTTCAAACCCCGCTTTAAACATCCTGAAACCTCGACGCTAGTCCGCCGCTTTAAT
CACGGCGCACAACCGCCTGTGCAGTCGGCCCTTGATGGTAAAACCATCCCTCACTGGTATCGCATGATTA
ACCGTCTGATGTGGATCTGGCGCGGCATTGACCCACGCGAAATCCTCGACGTCCAGGCACGTATTGTGAT
GAGCGATGCCGAACGTACCGACGATGATTTATACGATACGGTGATTGGCTACCGTGGCGGCAACTGGATT
TATGAGTGGGCCCCGGATCTTTGTGAAGGAACCTTACTTCTGTGGTGTGACATAATTGGACAAACTACCT
ACAGAGATTTAAAGCTCTAAGGTAAATATAAAATTTTTAAGTGTATAATGTGTTAAACTACTGATTCTAA
TTGTTTGTGTATTTTAGATTCCAACCTATGGAACTGATGAATGGGAGCAGTGGTGGAATGCCTTTAATGA
GGAAAACCTGTTTTGCTCAGAAGAAATGCCATCTAGTGATGATGAGGCTACTGCTGACTCTCAACATTCT
ACTCCTCCAAAAAAGAAGAGAAAGGTAGAAGACCCCAAGGACTTTCCTTCAGAATTGCTAAGTTTTTTGA
GTCATGCTGTGTTTAGTAATAGAACTCTTGCTTGCTTTGCTATTTACACCACAAAGGAAAAAGCTGCACT
GCTATACAAGAAAATTATGGAAAAATATTCTGTAACCTTTATAAGTAGGCATAACAGTTATAATCATAAC
ATACTGTTTTTTCTTACTCCACACAGGCATAGAGTGTCTGCTATTAATAACTATGCTCAAAAATTGTGTA
CCTTTAGCTTTTTAATTTGTAAAGGGGTTAATAAGGAATATTTGATGTATAGTGCCTTGACTAGAGATCA
TAATCAGCCATACCACATTTGTAGAGGTTTTACTTGCTTTAAAAAACCTCCCACACCTCCCCCTGAACCT
GAAACATAAAATGAATGCAATTGTTGTTGTTAACTTGTTTATTGCAGCTTATAATGGTTACAAATAAAGC
AATAGCATCACAAATTTCACAAATAAAGCATTTTTTTCACTGCATTCTAGTTGTGGTTTGTCCAAACTCA
TCAATGTATCTTATCATGTCTGGATCAACTGGATAACTCAAGCTAACCAAAATCATCCCAAACTTCCCAC
CCCATACCCTATTACCACTGCCAATTACCTGTGGTTTCATTTACTCTAAACCTGTGATTCCTCTGAATTA
TTTTCATTTTAAAGAAATTGTATTTGTTAAATATGTACTACAAACTTAGTAGTTGGAAGGGCTAATTCAC
TCCCAAAGAAGACAAGATATCCTTGATCTGTGGATCTACCACACACAAGGCTACTTCCCTGATTAGCAGA
ACTACACACCAGGGCCAGGGGTCAGATATCCACTGACCTTTGGATGGTGCTACAAGCTAGTACCAGTTGA
GCCAGATAAGGTAGAAGAGGCCAATAAAGGAGAGAACACCAGCTTGTTACACCCTGTGAGCCTGCATGGG
ATGGATGACCCGGAGAGAGAAGTGTTAGAGTGGAGGTTTGACAGCCGCCTAGCATTTCATCACGTGGCCC
GAGAGCTGCATCCGGAGTACTTCAAGAACTGCTGATATCGAGCTTGCTACAAGGGACTTTCCGCTGGGGA
CTTTCCAGGGAGGCGTGGCCTGGGCGGGACTGGGGAGTGGCGAGCCCTCAGATCCTGCATATAAGCAGCT
GCTTTTTGCCTGTACTGGGTCTCTCTGGTTAGACCAGATCTGAGCCTGGGAGCTCTCTGGCTAACTAGGG
AACCCACTGCTTAAGCCTCAATAAAGCTTGCCTTGAGTGCTTCAAGTAGTGTGTGCCCGTCTGTTGTGTG
ACTCTGGTAACTAGAGATCCCTCAGACCCTTTTAGTCAGTGTGGAAAATCTCTAGCAGTGGCGCCCGAAC
AGGGACTTGAAAGCGAAAGGGAAACCAGAGGAGCTCTCTCGACGCAGGACTCGGCTTGCTGAAGCGCGCA
CGGCAAGAGGCGAGGGGCGGCGACTGGTGAGTACGCCAAAAATTTTGACTAGCGGAGGCTAGAAGGAGAG
AGATGGGTGCGAGAGCGTCAGTATTAAGCGGGGGAGAATTAGATCGCGATGGGAAAAAATTCGGTTAAGG
CCAGGGGGAAAGAAAAAATATAAATTAAAACATATAGTATGGGCAAGCAGGGAGCTAGAACGATTCGCAG
TTAATCCTGGCCTGTTAGAAACATCAGAAGGCTGTAGACAAATACTGGGACAGCTACAACCATCCCTTCA
GACAGGATCAGAAGAACTTAGATCATTATATAATACAGTAGCAACCCTCTATTGTGTGCATCAAAGGATA
GAGATAAAAGACACCAAGGAAGCTTTAGACAAGATAGAGGAAGAGCAAAACAAAAGTAAGACCACCGCAC
AGCAAGCGGCCGCTGATCTTCAGACCTGGAGGAGGAGATATGAGGGACAATTGGAGAAGTGAATTATATA
AATATAAAGTAGTAAAAATTGAACCATTAGGAGTAGCACCCACCAAGGCAAAGAGAAGAGTGGTGCAGAG
AGAAAAAAGAGCAGTGGGAATAGGAGCTTTGTTCCTTGGGTTCTTGGGAGCAGCAGGAAGCACTATGGGC
GCAGCGTCAATGACGCTGACGGTACAGGCCAGACAATTATTGTCTGGTATAGTGCAGCAGCAGAACAATT
TGCTGAGGGCTATTGAGGCGCAACAGCATCTGTTGCAACTCACAGTCTGGGGCATCAAGCAGCTCCAGGC
AAGAATCCTGGCTGTGGAAAGATACCTAAAGGATCAACAGCTCCTGGGGATTTGGGGTTGCTCTGGAAAA
CTCATTTGCACCACTGCTGTGCCTTGGAATGCTAGTTGGAGTAATAAATCTCTGGAACAGATTTGGAATC
ACACGACCTGGATGGAGTGGGACAGAGAAATTAACAATTACACAAGCTTAATACACTCCTTAATTGAAGA
ATCGCAAAACCAGCAAGAAAAGAATGAACAAGAATTATTGGAATTAGATAAATGGGCAAGTTTGTGGAAT
T
